>Addgene plasmid #215363 | pLKO-U6-Letm1shRNA-hPGK-mTagBFP2 | addgene full sequence | sequence record 429103 | Addgene NGS Result
TTGGGGTTGCGCCTTTTCCAAGGCAGCCCTGGGTTTGCGCAGGGACGCGGCTGCTCTGGGCGTGGTTCCG
GGAAACGCAGCGGCGCCGACCCTGGGTCTCGCACATTCTTCACGTCCGTTCGCAGCGTCACCCGGATCTT
CGCCGCTACCCTTGTGGGCCCCCCGGCGACGCTTCCTGCTCCGCCCCTAAGTCGGGAAGGTTCCTTGCGG
TTCGCGGCGTGCCGGACGTGACAAACGGAAGCCGCACGTCTCACTAGTACCCTCGCAGACGGACAGCGCC
AGGGAGCAATGGCAGCGCGCCGACCGCGATGGGCTGTGGCCAATAGCGGCTGCTCAGCAGGGCGCGCCGA
GAGCAGCGGCCGGGAAGGGGCGGTGCGGGAGGCGGGGTGTGGGGCGGTAGTGTGGGCCCTGTTCCTGCCC
GCGCGGTGTTCCGCATTCTGCAAGCCTCCGGAGCGCACGTCGGCAGTCGGCTCCCTCGTTGACCGAATCA
CCGACCTCTCTCCCCAGGGGGATCCGCCACCATGGTGTCTAAGGGCGAAGAGCTGATTAAGGAGAACATG
CACATGAAGCTGTACATGGAGGGCACCGTGGACAACCATCACTTCAAGTGCACATCCGAGGGCGAAGGCA
AGCCCTACGAGGGCACCCAGACCATGAGAATCAAGGTGGTCGAGGGCGGCCCTCTCCCCTTCGCCTTCGA
CATCCTGGCTACTAGCTTCCTCTACGGCAGCAAGACCTTCATCAACCACACCCAGGGCATCCCCGACTTC
TTCAAGCAGTCCTTCCCTGAGGGCTTCACATGGGAGAGAGTCACCACATACGAAGACGGGGGCGTGCTGA
CCGCTACCCAGGACACCAGCCTCCAGGACGGCTGCCTCATCTACAACGTCAAGATCAGAGGGGTGAACTT
CACATCCAACGGCCCTGTGATGCAGAAGAAAACACTCGGCTGGGAGGCCTTCACCGAGACGCTGTACCCC
GCTGACGGCGGCCTGGAAGGCAGAAACGACATGGCCCTGAAGCTCGTGGGCGGGAGCCATCTGATCGCAA
ACGCCAAGACCACATATAGATCCAAGAAACCCGCTAAGAACCTCAAGATGCCTGGCGTCTACTATGTGGA
CTACAGACTGGAAAGAATCAAGGAGGCCAACAACGAGACCTACGTCGAGCAGCACGAGGTGGCAGTGGCC
AGATACTGCGACCTCCCTAGCAAACTGGGGCACAAGCTTAATTAAGGTACCTTTAAGACCAATGACTTAC
AAGGCAGCTGTAGATCTTAGCCACTTTTTAAAAGAAAAGGGGGGACTGGAAGGGCTAATTCACTCCCAAC
GAAGACAAGATCTGCTTTTTGCTTGTACTGGGTCTCTCTGGTTAGACCAGATCTGAGCCTGGGAGCTCTC
TGGCTAACTAGGGAACCCACTGCTTAAGCCTCAATAAAGCTTGCCTTGAGTGCTTCAAGTAGTGTGTGCC
CGTCTGTTGTGTGACTCTGGTAACTAGAGATCCCTCAGACCCTTTTAGTCAGTGTGGAAAATCTCTAGCA
GTAGTAGTTCATGTCATCTTATTATTCAGTATTTATAACTTGCAAAGAAATGAATATCAGAGAGTGAGAG
GAACTTGTTTATTGCAGCTTATAATGGTTACAAATAAAGCAATAGCATCACAAATTTCACAAATAAAGCA
TTTTTTTCACTGCATTCTAGTTGTGGTTTGTCCAAACTCATCAATGTATCTTATCATGTCTGGCTCTAGC
TATCCCGCCCCTAACTCCGCCCATCCCGCCCCTAACTCCGCCCAGTTCCGCCCATTCTCCGCCCCATGGC
TGACTAATTTTTTTTATTTATGCAGAGGCCGAGGCCGCCTCGGCCTCTGAGCTATTCCAGAAGTAGTGAG
GAGGCTTTTTTGGAGGCCTAGGGACGTACCCAATTCGCCCTATAGTGAGTCGTATTACGCGCGCTCACTG
GCCGTCGTTTTACAACGTCGTGACTGGGAAAACCCTGGCGTTACCCAACTTAATCGCCTTGCAGCACATC
CCCCTTTCGCCAGCTGGCGTAATAGCGAAGAGGCCCGCACCGATCGCCCTTCCCAACAGTTGCGCAGCCT
GAATGGCGAATGGG
[124 nt withheld, positions 2115-2238]
C
[91 nt withheld, positions 2240-2330]
A
[49 nt withheld, positions 2332-2380]
CCTTTGACGTTGGAGTCCACGTTCTTT
[37 nt withheld, positions 2408-2444]
ACCCTATCTCGGTCTATTCTTTTGATTTATAAGGGATTTTGCCGATTTCGGCCTATTGGTTAAAAAATGA
GCTGATTTAACAAAAATTTAACGCGAATTTTAACAAAATATTAACGCTTACAATTTAGGTGGCACTTTTC
GGGGAAATGTGCGCGGAACCCCTATTTGTTTATTTTTCTAAATACATTCAAATATGTATCCGCTCATGAG
ACAATAACCCTGATAAATGCTTCAATAATATTGAAAAAGGAAGAGTATGAGTATTCAACATTTCCGTGTC
GCCCTTATTCCCTTTTTTGCGGCATTTTGCCTTCCTGTTTTTGCTCACCCAGAAACGCTGGTGAAAGTAA
AAGATGCTGAAGATCAGTTGGGTGCACGAGTGGGTTACATCGAACTGGATCTCAACAGCGGTAAGATCCT
TGAGAGTTTTCGCCCCGAAGAACGTTTTCCAATGATGAGCACTTTTAAAGTTCTGCTATGTGGCGCGGTA
TTATCCCGTATTGACGCCGGGCAAGAGCAACTCGGTCGCCGCATACACTATTCTCAGAATGACTTGGTTG
AGTACTCACCAGTCACAGAAAAGCATCTTACGGATGGCATGACAGTAAGAGAATTATGCAGTGCTGCCAT
AACCATGAGTGATAACACTGCGGCCAACTTACTTCTGACAACGATCGGAGGACCGAAGGAGCTAACCGCT
TTTTTGCACAACATGGGGGATCATGTAACTCGCCTTGATCGTTGGGAACCGGAGCTGAATGAAGCCATAC
CAAACGACGAGCGTGACACCACGATGCCTGTAGCAATGGCAACAACGTTGCGCAAACTATTAACTGGCGA
ACTACTTACTCTAGCTTCCCGGCAACAATTAATAGACTGGATGGAGGCGGATAAAGTTGCAGGACCACTT
CTGCGCTCGGCCCTTCCGGCTGGCTGGTTTATTGCTGATAAATCTGGAGCCGGTGAGCGTGGGTCTCGCG
GTATCATTGCAGCACTGGGGCCAGATGGTAAGCCCTCCCGTATCGTAGTTATCTACACGACGGGGAGTCA
GGCAACTATGGATGAACGAAATAGACAGATCGCTGAGATAGGTGCCTCACTGATTAAGCATTGGTAACTG
TCAGACCAAGTTTACTCATATATACTTTAGATTGATTTAAAACTTCATTTTTAATTTAAAAGGATCTAGG
TGAAGATCCTTTTTGATAATCTCATGACCAAAATCCCTTAACGTGAGTTTTCGTTCCACTGAGCGTCAGA
CCCCGTAGAAAAGATCAAAGGATCTTCTTGAGATCCTTTTTTTCTGCGCGTAATCTGCTGCTTGCAAACA
AAAAAACCACCGCTACCAGCGGTGGTTTGTTTGCCGGATCAAGAGCTACCAACTCTTTTTCCGAAGGTAA
CTGGCTTCAGCAGAGCGCAGATACCAAATACTGTTCTTCTAGTGTAGCCGTAGTTAGGCCACCACTTCAA
GAACTCTGTAGCACCGCCTACATACCTCGCTCTGCTAATCCTGTTACCAGTGGCTGCTGCCAGTGGCGAT
AAGTCGTGTCTTACCGGGTTGGACTCAAGACGATAGTTACCGGATAAGGCGCAGCGGTCGGGCTGAACGG
GGGGTTCGTGCACACAGCCCAGCTTGGAGCGAACGACCTACACCGAACTGAGATACCTACAGCGTGAGCT
ATGAGAAAGCGCCACGCTTCCCGAAGGGAGAAAGGCGGACAGGTATCCGGTAAGCGGCAGGGTCGGAACA
GGAGAGCGCACGAGGGAGCTTCCAGGGGGAAACGCCTGGTATCTTTATAGTCCTGTCGGGTTTCGCCACC
TCTGACTTGAGCGTCGATTTTTGTGATGCTCGTCAGGGGGGCGGAGCCTATGGAAAAACGCCAGCAACGC
GGCCTTTTTACGGTTCCTGGCCTTTTGCTGGCCTTTTGCTCACATGTTCTTTCCTGCGTTATCCCCTGAT
TCTGTGGATAACCGTATTACCGCCTTTGAGTGAGCTGATACCGCTCGCCGCAGCCGAACGACCGAGCGCA
GCGAGTCAGTGAGCGAGGAAGCGGAAGAGCGCCCAATACGCAAACCGCCTCTCCCCGCGCGTTGGCCGAT
TCATTAATGCAGCTGGCACGACAGGTTTCCCGACTGGAAAGCGGGCAGTGAGCGCAACGCAATTAATGTG
AGTTAGCTCACTCATTAGGCACCCCAGGCTTTACACTTTATGCTTCCGGCTCGTATGTTGTGTGGAATTG
TGAGCGGATAACAATTTCACACAGGAAACAGCTATGACCATGATTACGCCAAGCGCGCAATTAACCCTCA
CTAAAGGGAACAAAAGCTGGAGCTGCAAGCTTAATGTAGTCTTATGCAATACTCTTGTAGTCTTGCAACA
TGGTAACGATGAGTTAGCAACATGCCTTACAAGGAGAGAAAAAGCACCGTGCATGCCGATTGGTGGAAGT
AAGGTGGTACGATCGTGCCTTATTAGGAAGGCAACAGACGGGTCTGACATGGATTGGACGAACCACTGAA
TTGCCGCATTGCAGAGATATTGTATTTAAGTGCCTAGCTCGATACATAAACGGGTCTCTCTGGTTAGACC
AGATCTGAGCCTGGGAGCTCTCTGGCTAACTAGGGAACCCACTGCTTAAGCCTCAATAAAGCTTGCCTTG
AGTGCTTCAAGTAGTGTGTGCCCGTCTGTTGTGTGACTCTGGTAACTAGAGATCCCTCAGACCCTTTTAG
TCAGTGTGGAAAATCTCTAGCAGTGGCGCCCGAACAGGGACTTGAAAGCGAAAGGGAAACCAGAGGAGCT
CTCTCGACGCAGGACTCGGCTTGCTGAAGCGCGCACGGCAAGAGGCGAGGGGCGGCGACTGGTGAGTACG
CCAAAAATTTTGACTAGCGGAGGCTAGAAGGAGAGAGATGGGTGCGAGAGCGTCAGTATTAAGCGGGGGA
GAATTAGATCGCGATGGGAAAAAATTCGGTTAAGGCCAGGGGGAAAGAAAAAATATAAATTAAAACATAT
AGTATGGGCAAGCAGGGAGCTAGAACGATTCGCAGTTAATCCTGGCCTGTTAGAAACATCAGAAGGCTGT
AGACAAATACTGGGACAGCTACAACCATCCCTTCAGACAGGATCAGAAGAACTTAGATCATTATATAATA
CAGTAGCAACCCTCTATTGTGTGCATCAAAGGATAGAGATAAAAGACACCAAGGAAGCTTTAGACAAGAT
AGAGGAAGAGCAAAACAAAAGTAAGACCACCGCACAGCAAGCGGCCGCTGATCTTCAGACCTGGAGGAGG
AGATATGAGGGACAATTGGAGAAGTGAATTATATAAATATAAAGTAGTAAAAATTGAACCATTAGGAGTA
GCACCCACCAAGGCAAAGAGAAGAGTGGTGCAGAGAGAAAAAAGAGCAGTGGGAATAGGAGCTTTGTTCC
TTGGGTTCTTGGGAGCAGCAGGAAGCACTATGGGCGCAGCGTCAATGACGCTGACGGTACAGGCCAGACA
ATTATTGTCTGGTATAGTGCAGCAGCAGAACAATTTGCTGAGGGCTATTGAGGCGCAACAGCATCTGTTG
CAACTCACAGTCTGGGGCATCAAGCAGCTCCAGGCAAGAATCCTGGCTGTGGAAAGATACCTAAAGGATC
AACAGCTCCTGGGGATTTGGGGTTGCTCTGGAAAACTCATTTGCACCACTGCTGTGCCTTGGAATGCTAG
TTGGAGTAATAAATCTCTGGAACAGATTTGGAATCACACGACCTGGATGGAGTGGGACAGAGAAATTAAC
AATTACACAAGCTTAATACACTCCTTAATTGAAGAATCGCAAAACCAGCAAGAAAAGAATGAACAAGAAT
TATTGGAATTAGATAAATGGGCAAGTTTGTGGAATTGGTTTAACATAACAAATTGGCTGTGGTATATAAA
ATTATTCATAATGATAGTAGGAGGCTTGGTAGGTTTAAGAATAGTTTTTGCTGTACTTTCTATAGTGAAT
AGAGTTAGGCAGGGATATTCACCATTATCGTTTCAGACCCACCTCCCAACCCCGAGGGGACCCGACAGGC
CCGAAGGAATAGAAGAAGAAGGTGGAGAGAGAGACAGAGACAGATCCATTCGATTAGTGAACGGATCTCG
ACGGTATCGATCACGAGACTAGCCTCGAGCGGCCGCCCCCTTCACCGAGGGCCTATTTCCCATGATTCCT
TCATATTTGCATATACGATACAAGGCTGTTAGAGAGATAATTGGAATTAATTTGACTGTAAACACAAAGA
TATTAGTACAAAATACGTGACGTAGAAAGTAATAATTTCTTGGGTAGTTTGCAGTTTTAAAATTATGTTT
TAAAATGGACTATCATATGCTTACCGTAACTTGAAAGTATTTCGATTTCTTGGCTTTATATATCTTGTGG
AAAGGACGAAACACCGGCCTTCCAGAAATTGTGGCAAACTCGAGTTTGCCACAATTTCTGGAAGGTTTTT
GAATTCTCGACCTCGAGACAAATGGCAGTATTCATCCACAATTTTAAAAGAAAAGGGGGGATTGGGGGGT
ACAGTGCAGGGGAAAGAATAGTAGACATAATAGCAACAGACATACAAACTAAAGAATTACAAAAACAAAT
TACAAAAATTCAAAATTTTCGGGTTTATTACAGGGACAGCAGAGATCCACTTTGGCCGCGGCTCGAGGGG
G
Features (pLannotate 1.2.2; 25 found; start..end, strand, type, name):
    522..1232    +  CDS            mTagBFP2: mTagBFP2 is a basic (constitutively fluorescent) blue fluorescent protein published in 2011, derived from Entacmaea quadricolor. It is reported to be a very rapidly-maturing monomer with very low acid sensitivity.
   1234..1305    +  CDS            nef (fragment): NEF_HV1Z2 - Experimental evidence at protein level: Swiss-Prot protein existence level 1. Extracellular Nef protein targets CD4(+) T-lymphocytes for apoptosis by interacting with CXCR4 surface receptors. From Human immunodeficiency virus type 1 group M subtype D (isolate Z2/CDC-Z34) (HIV-1).
   1307..1540    +  LTR            3' LTR (ΔU3): self-inactivating 3' long terminal repeat (LTR) from HIV-1
   1612..1733    +  polyA_signal   SV40 poly(A) signal: SV40 polyadenylation signal
   1773..1908    +  rep_origin     SV40 ori: SV40 origin of replication
   1929..1947    -  promoter       T7 promoter: promoter for bacteriophage T7 RNA polymerase
   1955..2110    +  CDS            lacZα (fragment): LacZα fragment of β-galactosidase; lacZ fragment
   2115..2543    +  rep_origin     f1 ori (sequence partly withheld): f1 bacteriophage origin of replication; arrow indicates direction of (+) strand synthesis
   2596..2700    +  promoter       AmpR promoter: bla
   2701..3561    +  CDS            AmpR: β-lactamase; bla; confers resistance to ampicillin, carbenicillin, and related antibiotics
   3732..4320    +  rep_origin     ori: high-copy-number ColE1/pMB1/pBR322/pUC origin of replication
   4503..4595    +  CDS            lacI (fragment): lac repressor; lacI; The lac repressor binds to the lac operator to inhibit transcription in E. coli. This inhibition can be relieved by adding lactose or isopropyl-β-D-thiogalactopyranoside (IPTG).
   4608..4629    +  protein_bind   CAP binding site: CAP binding activates transcription in the presence of cAMP. E. coli catabolite activator protein
   4644..4674    +  promoter       lac promoter: promoter for the E. coli lac operon
   4682..4698    +  protein_bind   lac operator: The lac repressor binds to the lac operator to inhibit transcription in E. coli. This inhibition can be relieved by adding lactose or isopropyl-β-D-thiogalactopyranoside (IPTG). lac repressor encoded by lacI
   4743..4761    +  promoter       T3 promoter: promoter for bacteriophage T3 RNA polymerase
   4789..5015    +  promoter       RSV promoter: Rous sarcoma virus enhancer/promoter
   5016..5196    +  LTR            5' LTR (truncated): truncated 5' long terminal repeat (LTR) from HIV-1
   5243..5368    +  misc_feature   HIV-1 Ψ: packaging signal of human immunodeficiency virus type 1
   5352..5715    +  CDS            HIV-1 gag (fragment): gag protein from human immunodeficiency virus 1; gag
   5861..6094    +  misc_feature   RRE: The Rev response element (RRE) of HIV-1 allows for Rev-dependent mRNA export from the nucleus to the cytoplasm.
   6471..6571    +  CDS            Rev (fragment): human immunodeficiency virus 1 (HIV-1) Rev protein; rev; enhances nuclear export of unspliced and incompletely spliced viral mRNAs
   6621..6861    +  promoter       U6 promoter: RNA polymerase III promoter for human U6 snRNA
   6966..7083    +  misc_feature   cPPT/CTS: central polypurine tract and central termination sequence of HIV-1
   7132..507     +  promoter       hPGK promoter (across the origin): human phosphoglycerate kinase 1 promoter
