[The description below was written by a language model from this plasmid's Addgene catalogue record and pLannotate feature annotations shown in this document.]
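Description:
pLKO-U6-Letm1shRNA-hPGK-mTagBFP2 is a lentiviral knockdown vector built on the pLKO.1-TRC backbone for use in mammalian cells. It is a transfer plasmid of the third-generation, self-inactivating type. An RSV promoter fused to a truncated HIV-1 5' LTR drives Tat-independent synthesis of the viral genomic RNA in packaging cells. The Ψ packaging signal (running into a gag fragment), the Rev response element and the cPPT/CTS support encapsidation, nuclear export of the unspliced genome and efficient transduction. The ΔU3 3' LTR ensures that the integrated provirus lacks LTR promoter activity, so expression depends on the internal promoters. In bacteria the plasmid is maintained through a ColE1/pUC-type origin and selected with ampicillin via β-lactamase. The catalogue lists it as low copy although the annotated origin is a high-copy type. An f1 ori, an SV40 ori and poly(A) signal, and lac, T7 and T3 remnants are backbone carry-overs with no role in the payload.

The payload consists of two independent expression units. A human U6 RNA polymerase III promoter transcribes a short hairpin RNA directed against rat Letm1. The hairpin itself is not annotated in the feature table but presumably lies in the gap between the U6 promoter and the cPPT/CTS. Downstream, the human PGK promoter drives mTagBFP2, a fast-maturing monomeric blue fluorescent protein that here occupies the usual marker position. The blue signal identifies transfected or transduced cells that also carry the shRNA. The construct is meant for silencing Letm1 in rat cells while marking knockdown cells for imaging. The associated publication concerns mitochondrial calcium efflux and neuronal metabolism, which suggests use in neurons.
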