Addgene plasmid #215363: pLKO-U6-Letm1shRNA-hPGK-mTagBFP2
Purpose: Expresses a rat Letm1 specific shRNA and a BFP under a separate hPGK promoter
Depositing lab: Jaime de Juan-Sanz. Depositing organization: Institut du Cerveau et de la Moelle Epiniere, Hôpital Pitié Salpêtrière. Publication: Mitochondrial Ca(2+) efflux controls neuronal metabolism and long-term memory across species. Amrapali Vishwanath A, Comyn T, Mira RG, Brossier C, Pascual-Caro C, Faour M, Boumendil K, Chintaluri C, Ramon-Duaso C, Fan R, Ghosh K, Farrants H, Berwick JP, Sivakumar R, Lopez-Manzaneda M, Schreiter ER, Preat T, Vogels TP, Rangaraju V, Busquets-Garcia A, Placais PY, Pavlowsky A, de Juan-Sanz J. Nat Metab. 2026 Feb 11. doi: 10.1038/s42255-026-01451-w. PubMed 41673453.
Backbone
  Vector backbone: pLKO.1 - TRC
  Vector type: Mammalian Expression, Lentiviral
Growth in bacteria
  Bacterial resistance: Ampicillin, 100 μg/mL
  Growth temperature: 37°C
  Growth strain: NEB Stable
  Copy number: Low Copy
Gene/Insert
  Gene/Insert name: Letm1 shRNA Target sequence
  gRNA/shRNA sequence: CCTTCCAGAAATTGTGGCAAA
  Species: R. norvegicus (rat)
  Entrez Gene: Letm1 (a.k.a. KHE)
Terms and licenses: Academic/Nonprofit Terms; Industry Terms: Not Available to Industry
How to cite: pLKO-U6-Letm1shRNA-hPGK-mTagBFP2 was a gift from Jaime de Juan-Sanz (Addgene plasmid # 215363 ; http://n2t.net/addgene:215363 ; RRID:Addgene_215363)
